Addgene plasmid #148067: pAc5.1B-lambdaN-HA-DmPAN2-del468-981-dsRNAres_Y
Purpose: Insect Expression of DmPAN2-del468-981-dsRNAres
Depositing lab: Elisa Izaurralde. Depositing organization: Max Planck Institute for Developmental Biology. Publication: An asymmetric PAN3 dimer recruits a single PAN2 exonuclease to mediate mRNA deadenylation and decay. Jonas S, Christie M, Peter D, Bhandari D, Loh B, Huntzinger E, Weichenrieder O, Izaurralde E. Nat Struct Mol Biol. 2014 Jul;21(7):599-608. doi: 10.1038/nsmb.2837. Epub 2014 Jun 1. PubMed 24880343.
Backbone
  Vector backbone: Unknown
  Vector type: Insect Expression
Growth in bacteria
  Bacterial resistance: Ampicillin, 100 μg/mL
  Growth temperature: 37°C
  Growth strain: DH5alpha
  Copy number: Low Copy
Gene/Insert
  Gene/Insert name: DmPAN2-del468-981-dsRNAres
  Species: D. melanogaster (fly)
  Entrez Gene: PAN2 (a.k.a. Dmel_CG8232, A1Z7K9, CG8232, Dmel\CG8232, Pan2, pan2)
  Cloning method: Unknown
Terms and licenses: Academic/Nonprofit Terms; Industry Terms: Not Available to Industry
Depositor comments: ORF extracted from NCBI: LP04771 Plasmids from this collection were made available to the research community and donated after the lab closed. Please note that the sequence provided by the depositing laboratory may be theoretical/predicted or based on Sanger sequencing results. There may be discrepancies between sequencing results obtained by Addgene and the depositor sequence. If an Addgene verified sequence is not available, please contact before placing your order to request that our lab fully sequence the plasmid.
How to cite: pAc5.1B-lambdaN-HA-DmPAN2-del468-981-dsRNAres_Y was a gift from Elisa Izaurralde (Addgene plasmid # 148067 ; http://n2t.net/addgene:148067 ; RRID:Addgene_148067)
