[The description below was written by a language model from this plasmid's Addgene catalogue record and pLannotate feature annotations shown in this document.]
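Description:
pAc5.1B-lambdaN-HA-DmPAN2-del468-981-dsRNAres_Y is an insect-cell expression plasmid of about 7.6 kb. The catalogue lists the backbone as unknown, although the name points to a pAc5.1B-type vector. It is propagated in E. coli through a ColE1/pUC-family origin and selected with ampicillin via the β-lactamase gene and its own promoter. The annotation describes the origin as high-copy, whereas the repository entry lists the plasmid as low copy. Short annotated fragments of a tetracycline resistance gene and of SV40 large T antigen appear to be non-functional backbone remnants. No selection marker for insect cells is annotated.

The payload is driven by the constitutive Drosophila actin 5C (Ac5) promoter and ends in an SV40 polyadenylation signal. The open reading frame begins with a short fragment of the bacteriophage lambda N protein, the peptide that binds boxB RNA hairpins. It is followed by an HA epitope (annotated as a partial match to 3xHA) and then Drosophila melanogaster PAN2, the catalytic subunit of the PAN2–PAN3 poly(A)-nuclease deadenylation complex. As the name indicates, this PAN2 version carries an internal deletion of residues 468–981 and is designated dsRNA-resistant, which implies altered coding sequence that lets it escape RNAi directed against the endogenous transcript. A vector-derived V5 tag lies downstream of the insert, but the record does not say whether it is translated in frame.

This design suits tethering assays, in which the lambdaN fusion is recruited to a boxB-containing reporter mRNA. It also suits complementation experiments in Drosophila cells depleted of endogenous PAN2, testing how the deleted region contributes to deadenylation and mRNA decay.
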