Features (pLannotate 1.2.2; 11 found; start..end, strand, type, name):
     56..2568    +  promoter       Ac5 promoter: Drosophila melanogaster actin 5C promoter
   2588..2653    +  CDS            N (fragment): REGN_LAMBD - Experimental evidence at protein level: Swiss-Prot protein existence level 1. Plays a role as a transcriptional antitermination factor that allows the virus to initiate its lytic phase. Activates expression of the delayed viral early genes by modifying host RNA polymerase (RNAP) into a form that is resistant to termination signals. This antitermination function requires the host NusA protein which serves to stabilize the interaction between antitermination protein N and host RNA polymerase. From Escherichia phage lambda (Bacteriophage lambda).
   2678..2704    +  CDS            3xHA (fragment): three tandem HA epitope tags
   2732..4912    +  CDS            PAN2 (fragment): PAN2_DROME - Experimental evidence at protein level: Swiss-Prot protein existence level 1. Catalytic subunit of the poly(A)-nuclease (PAN) deadenylation complex, one of two cytoplasmic mRNA deadenylases involved in general and miRNA-mediated mRNA turnover. PAN specifically shortens poly(A) tails of RNA and the activity is stimulated by poly(A)-binding protein (PABP). PAN deadenylation is followed by rapid degradation of the shortened mRNA tails by the CCR4-NOT complex. Deadenylated mRNAs are then degraded by two alternative mechanisms, namely exosome-mediated 3'-5' exonucleolytic degradation,
   4928..4969    +  CDS            V5 tag: epitope tag from simian virus 5
   5069..5203    -  polyA_signal   SV40 poly(A) signal: SV40 polyadenylation signal
   5226..5310    -  CDS            large T antigen (fragment): large T antigen from SV40 (simian virus 40)
   5311..5781    +  CDS            TcR (fragment): tetracycline efflux protein; tet; confers resistance to tetracycline
   5825..6413    -  rep_origin     ori: high-copy-number ColE1/pMB1/pBR322/pUC origin of replication
   6584..7444    -  CDS            AmpR: β-lactamase; bla; confers resistance to ampicillin, carbenicillin, and related antibiotics
   7445..7549    -  promoter       AmpR promoter: bla
>Addgene plasmid #148067 | pAc5.1B-lambdaN-HA-DmPAN2-del468-981-dsRNAres_Y | depositor full sequence | sequence record 290514 | Full Sequence
CTTCAAGGAATTAATTCTATATTCTAAAAACACAAATGATACTTCTAAAAAAAATCATGAATGGCATCAA
CTCTGAATCAAATCTTTGCAGATGCACCTACTTCTCATTTCCACTGTCACATCATTTTTCCAGATCTCGC
TGCCTGTTATGTGGCCCACAAACCAAGACACGTTTTATGGCCATTAAAGCTGGCTGATCGTCGCCAAACA
CCAAATACATATCAATATGTACATTCGAGAAAGAAGCGATCAAAGAAGCGTCTTCGGGCGAGTAGGAGAA
TGCGGAGGAGAAGGAGAACGAGCTGATCTAGTATCTCTCCACAATCCAATGCCAACTGACCAACTGGCCA
TATTCGGAGCAATTTGAAGCCAATTTCCATCGCCTGGCGATCGCTCCATTCTTGGCTATATGTTTTTCAC
CGTTCCCGGGGCCATTTTCAAAGACTCGTCGGTAAGATAAGATTGTGTCACTCGCTGTCTCTCTTCATTT
GTCGAAGAATGCTGAGGAATTTCGCGATGACGTCGGCGAGTATTTTGAAGAATGAGAATAATTTGTATTT
ATACGAAAATCAGTTAGTGGAATTTTCTACAAAAACATGTTATCTATAGATAATTTTGTTGCAAAATATG
TTGACTATGACAAAGATTGTATGTATATACCTTTAATGTATTCTCATTTTCTTATGTATTTATAATGGCA
ATGATGATACTGATGATATTTTAAGATGATGCCAGACCACAGGCTGATTTCTGCGTCTTTTGCCGAACGC
AGTGCATGTGCGGTTGTTGTTTTTTGGAATAGTTTCAATTTTCGGACTGTCCGCTTTGATTTCAGTTTCT
TGGCTTATTCAAAAAGCAAAGTAAAGCCAAAAAAGCGAGATGGCAATACCAAATGCGGCAAAACGGTAGT
GGAAGGAAAGGGGTGCGGGGCAGCGGAAGGAAGGGTGGGGCGGGGCGTGGCGGGGTCTGTGGCTGGGCGC
GACGTCACCGACGTTGGAGCCACTCCTTTGACCATGTGTGCGTGTGTGTATTATTCGTGTCTCGCCACTC
GCCGGTTGTTTTTTTCTTTTTATCTCGCTCTCTCTAGCGCCATCTCGTACGCATGCTCAACGCACCGCAT
GTTGCCGTGTCCTTTATGCGTCATTTTGGCTCGAAATAGGCAATTATTTAAACAAAGATTAGTCAACGAA
AACGCTAAAATAAATAAGTCTACAATATGGTTACTTATTGCCATGTGTGTGCAGCCAACGATAGCAACAA
AAGCAACAACACAGTGGCTTTCCCTCTTTCACTTTTTGTTTGCAAGCGCGTGCGAGCAAGACGGCACGAC
CGGCAAACGCAATTACGCTGACAAAGAGCAGACGAAGTTTTGGCCGAAAAACATCAAGGCGCCTGATACG
AATGCATTTGCAATAACAATTGCGATATTTAATATTGTTTATGAAGCTGTTTGACTTCAAAACACACAAA
AAAAAAAATAAAACAAATTATTTGAAAGAGAATTAGGAATCGGACAGCTTATCGTTACGGGCTAACAGCA
CACCGAGACGAAATAGCTTACCTGACGTCACAGCCTCTGGAAGAACTGCCGCCAAGCAGAGAGAGAGAGA
AAAAGAGGGAGAGCAGCTTAGACCGCATGTGCTTGTGTGTGAGGCGTCTCTCTCTTCGTCTCCTGTTTGC
GCAAACGCATAGACTGCACTGAGAAAATCGATTACCTATTTTTTATGAATGAATATTTGCACTATTACTA
TTCAAAACTATTAAGATAGCAATCACATTCAATAGCCAAATACTATACCACCTGAGCGATGCAACGAAAT
GATCAATTTGAGCAAAAATGCTGCATATTTAGGACGGCATCATTATAGAAATGCTTCTTGCTGTGTACTT
TTCTCTCGTCTGGCAGCTGTTTCGCCGTTATTGTTAAAACCGGCTTAAGTTAGGTGTGTTTTCTACGACT
AGTGATGCCCCTACTAGAAGATGTGTGTTGCACAAATGTCCCTGAATAACCAATTTGAAGTGCAGATAGC
AGTAAACGTAAGCTAATATGAATATTATTTAACTGTAATGTTTTAATATCGCTGGACATTACTAATAAAC
CCACTATAAACACATGTACATATGTATGTTTTGGCATACAATGAGTAGTTGGGGAAAAAATGTGTAAAAG
CACCGTGACCATCACAGCATAAAGATAACCAGCTGAAGTATCGAATATGAGTAACCCCCAAATTGAATCA
CATGCCGCAACTGATAGGACCCATGGAAGTACACTCTTCATGGCGATATACAAGACACACACAAGCACGA
ACACCCAGTTGCGGAGGAAATTCTCCGTAAATGAAAACCCAATCGGCGAACAATTCATACCCATATATGG
TAAAAGTTTTGAACGCGACTTGAGAGCGGAGAGCATTGCGGCTGATAAGGTTTTAGCGCTAAGCGGGCTT
TATAAAACGGGCTGCGGGACCAGTTTTCATATCACTACCGTTTGAGTTCTTGTGCTGTGTGGATACTCCT
CCCGACACAAAGCCGCTCCATCAGCCAGCAGTCGTCTAATCCAGAGACCCCGGATCGGGGTACCAACATG
GACGCACAAACACGACGACGTGAGCGTCGCGCTGAGAAACAAGCTCAATGGAAAGCTGCAAACGGTGGAT
CTCCTCCACATATGGCTTACCCATACGATGTTCCAGATTACGCTCCTCCAAGCTTGAATTCTGCAGATAT
CATGGACTATGTCTACTGTGGAACGGATCCGATTGGAGCTAGCGAGGATATCCTGTCCGTGTACGATGCC
GGCAGTGCCCCCGGCAATGGTCATTTCAGCCCGTCCTTTAACGGCTTTAATATTGGAACGACGGACCCCG
AGTACGTCGAACTGGTCCCGGTCCTGGCTGATGGAGGTGAACATTTTGGAGTGAGCTCCGTCGCCTTTGA
TGATTATGAGGAATTGTTGTGGATGGGAAATCAAGGAGGACATGTGACCAGCTATTATACCAATAGCATG
CAAAAATATACCAGCTTCCAAGTGCATGCTACGGATATCGTCCGTGATATTAGCACGTTGGATAGCGGCG
TCTTGGCCCTGACCCAAACGAGCTTGCGCCACCAAATTCGTCGCGGCTTGCCGAAATTCACGTTTAAGAG
CAATAATATGAAAGAAATGGTCTCCATGTTGCAACTGTCGCCCCACCGCTTGGTGATGGCTGGCTTGCAA
GATGAACTGATTGATTTTGATTTGCGTACCCTGAAAGAGACGCGTATTGAACACGTCGGCGCTGGAGGCT
GTACCGTCTTGCGTAAAAACTCGCGCTACTTGTTCGCTGGAGATCAATTGGGCACCGTTACCCTGCGTGA
TTTGAATTCCTTGTCCGTGCAACATACCATTAAAACCCATACGAATATTCTGAGCGATTTTTCCGTGCAA
GGCAACTTGCTGATTAGTTGTGGCTACAGCGGAAGGCAAAATAACCTGGCCATCGACCGCTTCCTAATGG
TCTACGATCTGCGCATGCTGCGCCTGATCGCGCCCATTCAAGTGATGATTGATCCGCAGATGTTGAAGTT
CCTGCCATCGCTGACATCCCAACTGGCCGTCGTGTCCAGCTACGGCCAGGTTCAGCTGGTGGACACTGTG
GAGCTCAGCGAGCCGCGAGTATCCATGTACCAGATCAACACCAACGGCAGCCAGTGCCTCAGCTTCGACA
TTAGCTCCTCTTCACAGGCCATGGCATTTGGGGACCAGTCGGGCCACATCAACATGATTGCCGCTGTACA
AACGCCTCAGCCGCAGTTCAATCTCTACTCGCGAAGCACAGAGTTTGCGGACGTGGTGCCACAGCTGCCG
ATGGTCTCCATTACGGACACCAACTTTCCGCTATCGTCGGTCATGCTACCGCACTTGACGACGGGCACAC
AATGGTTCTCAGATTGGCCGGAGGAACTGCTGCGCTACCGCTACCACAGGCCCAAGACCATTGATCCCGA
AGTGCTGAGCAACATGAAAATGCAGGGACCGATTGGATACTCGCCAAACCCACGCACCGCCCGTCGTAAT
CAAATTCCGTACGTGATTGAGCAGGGCGGCGTGTGCAGTCCGAACGGAAATGGAACTGCGGCGGCGACCA
AGGAAAGTGAAGAAACCATTCCATCAGAGAGCAGCAGCGGCTCGCCAACAAATCTATCCAACCCTTTTCT
AGAGGAAATTGTGAGTCCTATGCTAGGCAACTTAAGTGCAGACGCCACGCTGCAGCCCCTGCAGTCAGAT
GAAATGCCGCAGTCGGGTGATCTGGTCGCAATGGATGCCGAGTTCGTTACCCTAAATCCAGAGGAAAATG
AGATTCGCCCGGATGGCAAAACGGCGACCATTAAGCCATGCCACATGAGTGTGGCCCGGATTTCATGTAT
ACGAGGACAAGGCCCGGCTGAAGGAGTTCCATTCATGGACGATTACATATCCACCCAGGAGAAGGTCGTG
GACTACCTAACTCAGTTCTCGGGAATCAAGCCTGGCGACTTGGACGCTAACTTCAGCAAAAAGCGACTGA
CTGCCTTGAAGTACTCATACCAGAAATTAAAATACCTCGTTGACGTAGGAGTAATATTTGTCGGACATGG
TCTGAAGAACGACTTTAGGGTCATAAACATCTATGTACCGTCGGAGCAGATAATAGATACGGTGCACCTG
TTTCACATGCCACATCATCGCATGGTTTCCCTAAGATTTCTAGCCTGGCATTTCTTGGGTACTAAGATTC
AGTCCGAGACGCACGACTCCATCGAAGATGCACGGACCACTCTGCAGCTCTACAAGCACTATTTGAAGCT
GCAGGAGGAGAAGAAGTTTGCCAACGCTCTCAAGAATCTTTACGAACGCGGAAAGCAGCTGCAGTGGAAG
GTTCCAGAGGACTGACCGCGGTTCGAAGGTAAGCCTATCCCTAACCCTCTCCTCGGTCTCGATTCTACGC
GTACCGGTCATCATCACCATCACCATTGAGTTTAAACCCGCTGATCAGCCTCGACTGTGCCTTCTAAGGC
CTGAGCTCGCTGATCAGCCTCGATCGAGGATCCAGACATGATAAGATACATTGATGAGTTTGGACAAACC
ACAACTAGAATGCAGTGAAAAAAATGCTTTATTTGTGAAATTTGTGATGCTATTGCTTTATTTGTAACCA
TTATAAGCTGCAATAAACAAGTTAACAACAACAATTGCATTCATTTTATGTTTCAGGTTCAGGGGGAGGT
GTGGGAGGTTTTTTAAAGCAAGTAAAACCTCTACAAATGTGGTATGGCTGATTATGATCAGTCGACCGAT
GCCCTTGAGAGCCTTCAACCCAGTCAGCTCCTTCCGGTGGGCGCGGGGCATGACTATCGTCGCCGCACTT
ATGACTGTCTTCTTTATCATGCAACTCGTAGGACAGGTGCCGGCAGCGCTCTGGGTCATTTTCGGCGAGG
ACCGCTTTCGCTGGAGCGCGACGATGATCGGCCTGTCGCTTGCGGTATTCGGAATCTTGCACGCCCTCGC
TCAAGCCTTCGTCACTGGTCCCGCCACCAAACGTTTCGGCGAGAAGCAGGCCATTATCGCCGGCATGGCG
GCCGACGCGCTGGGCTACGTCTTGCTGGCGTTCGCGACGCGAGGCTGGATGGCCTTCCCCATTATGATTC
TTCTCGCTTCCGGCGGCATCGGGATGCCCGCGTTGCAGGCCATGCTGTCCAGGCAGGTAGATGACGACCA
TCAGGGACAGCTTCAAGGATCGCTCGCGGCTCTTACCAGCCAGCAAAAGGCCAGGAACCGTAAAAAGGCC
GCGTTGCTGGCGTTTTTCCATAGGCTCCGCCCCCCTGACGAGCATCACAAAAATCGACGCTCAAGTCAGA
GGTGGCGAAACCCGACAGGACTATAAAGATACCAGGCGTTTCCCCCTGGAAGCTCCCTCGTGCGCTCTCC
TGTTCCGACCCTGCCGCTTACCGGATACCTGTCCGCCTTTCTCCCTTCGGGAAGCGTGGCGCTTTCTCAA
TGCTCACGCTGTAGGTATCTCAGTTCGGTGTAGGTCGTTCGCTCCAAGCTGGGCTGTGTGCACGAACCCC
CCGTTCAGCCCGACCGCTGCGCCTTATCCGGTAACTATCGTCTTGAGTCCAACCCGGTAAGACACGACTT
ATCGCCACTGGCAGCAGCCACTGGTAACAGGATTAGCAGAGCGAGGTATGTAGGCGGTGCTACAGAGTTC
TTGAAGTGGTGGCCTAACTACGGCTACACTAGAAGGACAGTATTTGGTATCTGCGCTCTGCTGAAGCCAG
TTACCTTCGGAAAAAGAGTTGGTAGCTCTTGATCCGGCAAACAAACCACCGCTGGTAGCGGTGGTTTTTT
TGTTTGCAAGCAGCAGATTACGCGCAGAAAAAAAGGATCTCAAGAAGATCCTTTGATCTTTTCTACGGGG
TCTGACGCTCAGTGGAACGAAAACTCACGTTAAGGGATTTTGGTCATGAGATTATCAAAAAGGATCTTCA
CCTAGATCCTTTTAAATTAAAAATGAAGTTTTAAATCAATCTAAAGTATATATGAGTAAACTTGGTCTGA
CAGTTACCAATGCTTAATCAGTGAGGCACCTATCTCAGCGATCTGTCTATTTCGTTCATCCATAGTTGCC
TGACTCCCCGTCGTGTAGATAACTACGATACGGGAGGGCTTACCATCTGGCCCCAGTGCTGCAATGATAC
CGCGAGACCCACGCTCACCGGCTCCAGATTTATCAGCAATAAACCAGCCAGCCGGAAGGGCCGAGCGCAG
AAGTGGTCCTGCAACTTTATCCGCCTCCATCCAGTCTATTAATTGTTGCCGGGAAGCTAGAGTAAGTAGT
TCGCCAGTTAATAGTTTGCGCAACGTTGTTGCCATTGCTGCAGGCATCGTGGTGTCACGCTCGTCGTTTG
GTATGGCTTCATTCAGCTCCGGTTCCCAACGATCAAGGCGAGTTACATGATCCCCCATGTTGTGCAAAAA
AGCGGTTAGCTCCTTCGGTCCTCCGATCGTTGTCAGAAGTAAGTTGGCCGCAGTGTTATCACTCATGGTT
ATGGCAGCACTGCATAATTCTCTTACTGTCATGCCATCCGTAAGATGCTTTTCTGTGACTGGTGAGTACT
CAACCAAGTCATTCTGAGAATAGTGTATGCGGCGACCGAGTTGCTCTTGCCCGGCGTCAACACGGGATAA
TACCGCGCCACATAGCAGAACTTTAAAAGTGCTCATCATTGGAAAACGTTCTTCGGGGCGAAAACTCTCA
AGGATCTTACCGCTGTTGAGATCCAGTTCGATGTAACCCACTCGTGCACCCAACTGATCTTCAGCATCTT
TTACTTTCACCAGCGTTTCTGGGTGAGCAAAAACAGGAAGGCAAAATGCCGCAAAAAAGGGAATAAGGGC
GACACGGAAATGTTGAATACTCATACTCTTCCTTTTTCAATATTATTGAAGCATTTATCAGGGTTATTGT
CTCATGAGCGGATACATATTTGAATGTATTTAGAAAAATAAACAAATAGGGGTTCCGCGCACATTTCCCC
GAAAAGTGCCACCTGACGTCTAAGAAACCATTATTATCATGACATTAACCTATAAAAATAGGCGTATCAC
GAGGCCCTTTCGT
